>Addgene plasmid #204471 | PE-Max-pet21A | addgene full sequence | sequence record 405498 | Addgene NGS Result
CTTTTCACCAGTGAGACGGGCAACAGCTGATTGCCCTTCACCGCCTGGCCCTGAGAGAGTTGCAGCAAGC
GGTCCACGCTGGTTTGCCCCAGCAGGCGAAAATCCTGTTTGATGGTGGTTAACGGCGGGATATAACATGA
GCTGTCTTCGGTATCGTCGTATCCCACTACCGAGATATCCGCACCAACGCGCAGCCCGGACTCGGTAATG
GCGCGCATTGCGCCCAGCGCCATCTGATCGTTGGCAACCAGCATCGCAGTGGGAACGATGCCCTCATTCA
GCATTTGCATGGTTTGTTGAAAACCGGACATGGCACTCCAGTCGCCTTCCCGTTCCGCTATCGGCTGAAT
TTGATTGCGAGTGAGATATTTATGCCAGCCAGCCAGACGCAGACGCGCCGAGACAGAACTTAATGGGCCC
GCTAACAGCGCGATTTGCTGGTGACCCAATGCGACCAGATGCTCCACGCCCAGTCGCGTACCGTCTTCAT
GGGAGAAAATAATACTGTTGATGGGTGTCTGGTCAGAGACATCAAGAAATAACGCCGGAACATTAGTGCA
GGCAGCTTCCACAGCAATGGCATCCTGGTCATCCAGCGGATAGTTAATGATCAGCCCACTGACGCGTTGC
GCGAGAAGATTGTGCACCGCCGCTTTACAGGCTTCGACGCCGCTTCGTTCTACCATCGACACCACCACGC
TGGCACCCAGTTGATCGGCGCGAGATTTAATCGCCGCGACAATTTGCGACGGCGCGTGCAGGGCCAGACT
GGAGGTGGCAACGCCAATCAGCAACGACTGTTTGCCCGCCAGTTGTTGTGCCACGCGGTTGGGAATGTAA
TTCAGCTCCGCCATCGCCGCTTCCACTTTTTCCCGCGTTTTCGCAGAAACGTGGCTGGCCTGGTTCACCA
CGCGGGAAACGGTCTGATAAGAGACACCGGCATACTCTGCGACATCGTATAACGTTACTGGTTTCACATT
CACCACCCTGAATTGACTCTCTTCCGGGCGCTATCATGCCATACCGCGAAAGGTTTTGCGCCATTCGATG
GTGTCCGGGATCTCGACGCTCTCCCTTATGCGACTCCTGCATTAGGAAGCAGCCCAGTAGTAGGTTGAGG
CCGTTGAGCACCGCCGCCGCAAGGAATGGTGCATGCAAGGAGATGGCGCCCAACAGTCCCCCGGCCACGG
GGCCTGCCACCATACCCACGCCGAAACAAGCGCTCATGAGCCCGAAGTGGCGAGCCCGATCTTCCCCATC
GGTGATGTCGGCGATATAGGCGCCAGCAACCGCACCTGTGGCGCCGGTGATGCCGGCCACGATGCGTCCG
GCGTAGAGGATCGAGATCTCGATCCCGCGAAATTAATACGACTCACTATAGGGGAATTGTGAGCGGATAA
CAATTCCCCTCTAGAAATAATTTTGTTTAACTTTAAGAAGGAGATATACATATGGCTAGCATGACTGGTG
GACAGCAAATGGGTCGCGCCGCTCCGGCAGCTAAGAAAAAGAAACTGGATGGCAGCGTCGACAAACGGAC
AGCCGACGGAAGCGAGTTCGAGTCACCAAAGAAGAAGCGGAAAGTCGACAAGAAGTACAGCATCGGCCTG
GACATCGGCACCAACTCTGTGGGCTGGGCCGTGATCACCGACGAGTACAAGGTGCCCAGCAAGAAATTCA
AGGTGCTGGGCAACACCGACCGGCACAGCATCAAGAAGAACCTGATCGGAGCCCTGCTGTTCGACAGCGG
CGAAACAGCCGAGGCCACCCGGCTGAAGAGAACCGCCAGAAGAAGATACACCAGACGGAAGAACCGGATC
TGCTATCTGCAAGAGATCTTCAGCAACGAGATGGCCAAGGTGGACGACAGCTTCTTCCACAGACTGGAAG
AGTCCTTCCTGGTGGAAGAGGATAAGAAGCACGAGCGGCACCCCATCTTCGGCAACATCGTGGACGAGGT
GGCCTACCACGAGAAGTACCCCACCATCTACCACCTGAGAAAGAAACTGGTGGACAGCACCGACAAGGCC
GACCTGCGGCTGATCTATCTGGCCCTGGCCCACATGATCAAGTTCCGGGGCCACTTCCTGATCGAGGGCG
ACCTGAACCCCGACAACAGCGACGTGGACAAGCTGTTCATCCAGCTGGTGCAGACCTACAACCAGCTGTT
CGAGGAAAACCCCATCAACGCCAGCGGCGTGGACGCCAAGGCCATCCTGTCTGCCAGACTGAGCAAGAGC
AGAAAGCTGGAAAATCTGATCGCCCAGCTGCCCGGCGAGAAGAAGAATGGCCTGTTCGGAAACCTGATTG
CCCTGAGCCTGGGCCTGACCCCCAACTTCAAGAGCAACTTCGACCTGGCCGAGGATGCCAAACTGCAGCT
GAGCAAGGACACCTACGACGACGACCTGGACAACCTGCTGGCCCAGATCGGCGACCAGTACGCCGACCTG
TTTCTGGCCGCCAAGAACCTGTCCGACGCCATCCTGCTGAGCGACATCCTGAGAGTGAACACCGAGATCA
CCAAGGCCCCCCTGAGCGCCTCTATGATCAAGAGATACGACGAGCACCACCAGGACCTGACCCTGCTGAA
AGCTCTCGTGCGGCAGCAGCTGCCTGAGAAGTACAAAGAGATTTTCTTCGACCAGAGCAAGAACGGCTAC
GCCGGCTACATTGACGGCGGAGCCAGCCAGGAAGAGTTCTACAAGTTCATCAAGCCCATCCTGGAAAAGA
TGGACGGCACCGAGGAACTGCTCGTGAAGCTGAAGAGAGAGGACCTGCTGCGGAAGCAGCGGACCTTCGA
CAACGGCAGCATCCCCCACCAGATCCACCTGGGAGAGCTGCACGCCATTCTGCGGCGGCAGGAAGATTTT
TACCCATTCCTGAAGGACAACCGGGAAAAGATCGAGAAGATCCTGACCTTCCGCATCCCCTACTACGTGG
GCCCTCTGGCCAGGGGAAACAGCAGATTCGCCTGGATGACCAGAAAGAGCGAGGAAACCATCACCCCCTG
GAACTTCGAGGAAGTGGTGGACAAGGGCGCTTCCGCCCAGAGCTTCATCGAGCGGATGACCAACTTCGAT
AAGAACCTGCCCAACGAGAAGGTGCTGCCCAAGCACAGCCTGCTGTACGAGTACTTCACCGTGTATAACG
AGCTGACCAAAGTGAAATACGTGACCGAGGGAATGAGAAAGCCCGCCTTCCTGAGCGGCGAGCAGAAAAA
GGCCATCGTGGACCTGCTGTTCAAGACCAACCGGAAAGTGACCGTGAAGCAGCTGAAAGAGGACTACTTC
AAGAAAATCGAGTGCTTCGACTCCGTGGAAATCTCCGGCGTGGAAGATCGGTTCAACGCCTCCCTGGGCA
CATACCACGATCTGCTGAAAATTATCAAGGACAAGGACTTCCTGGACAATGAGGAAAACGAGGACATTCT
GGAAGATATCGTGCTGACCCTGACACTGTTTGAGGACAGAGAGATGATCGAGGAACGGCTGAAAACCTAT
GCCCACCTGTTCGACGACAAAGTGATGAAGCAGCTGAAGCGGCGGAGATACACCGGCTGGGGCAGGCTGA
GCCGGAAGCTGATCAACGGCATCCGGGACAAGCAGTCCGGCAAGACAATCCTGGATTTCCTGAAGTCCGA
CGGCTTCGCCAACAGAAACTTCATGCAGCTGATCCACGACGACAGCCTGACCTTTAAAGAGGACATCCAG
AAAGCCCAGGTGTCCGGCCAGGGCGATAGCCTGCACGAGCACATTGCCAATCTGGCCGGCAGCCCCGCCA
TTAAGAAGGGCATCCTGCAGACAGTGAAGGTGGTGGACGAGCTCGTGAAAGTGATGGGCCGGCACAAGCC
CGAGAACATCGTGATCGAAATGGCCAGAGAGAACCAGACCACCCAGAAGGGACAGAAGAACAGCCGCGAG
AGAATGAAGCGGATCGAAGAGGGCATCAAAGAGCTGGGCAGCCAGATCCTGAAAGAACACCCCGTGGAAA
ACACCCAGCTGCAGAACGAGAAGCTGTACCTGTACTACCTGCAGAATGGGCGGGATATGTACGTGGACCA
GGAACTGGACATCAACCGGCTGTCCGACTACGATGTGGACGCTATCGTGCCTCAGAGCTTTCTGAAGGAC
GACTCCATCGACAACAAGGTGCTGACCAGAAGCGACAAGAACCGGGGCAAGAGCGACAACGTGCCCTCCG
AAGAGGTCGTGAAGAAGATGAAGAACTACTGGCGGCAGCTGCTGAACGCCAAGCTGATTACCCAGAGAAA
GTTCGACAATCTGACCAAGGCCGAGAGAGGCGGCCTGAGCGAACTGGATAAGGCCGGCTTCATCAAGAGA
CAGCTGGTGGAAACCCGGCAGATCACAAAGCACGTGGCACAGATCCTGGACTCCCGGATGAACACTAAGT
ACGACGAGAATGACAAGCTGATCCGGGAAGTGAAAGTGATCACCCTGAAGTCCAAGCTGGTGTCCGATTT
CCGGAAGGATTTCCAGTTTTACAAAGTGCGCGAGATCAACAACTACCACCACGCCCACGACGCCTACCTG
AACGCCGTCGTGGGAACCGCCCTGATCAAAAAGTACCCTAAGCTGGAAAGCGAGTTCGTGTACGGCGACT
ACAAGGTGTACGACGTGCGGAAGATGATCGCCAAGAGCGAGCAGGAAATCGGCAAGGCTACCGCCAAGTA
CTTCTTCTACAGCAACATCATGAACTTTTTCAAGACCGAGATTACCCTGGCCAACGGCGAGATCCGGAAG
CGGCCTCTGATCGAGACAAACGGCGAAACCGGGGAGATCGTGTGGGATAAGGGCCGGGATTTTGCCACCG
TGCGGAAAGTGCTGAGCATGCCCCAAGTGAATATCGTGAAAAAGACCGAGGTGCAGACAGGCGGCTTCAG
CAAAGAGTCTATCCTGCCCAAGAGGAACAGCGATAAGCTGATCGCCAGAAAGAAGGACTGGGACCCTAAG
AAGTACGGCGGCTTCGACAGCCCCACCGTGGCCTATTCTGTGCTGGTGGTGGCCAAAGTGGAAAAGGGCA
AGTCCAAGAAACTGAAGAGTGTGAAAGAGCTGCTGGGGATCACCATCATGGAAAGAAGCAGCTTCGAGAA
GAATCCCATCGACTTTCTGGAAGCCAAGGGCTACAAAGAAGTGAAAAAGGACCTGATCATCAAGCTGCCT
AAGTACTCCCTGTTCGAGCTGGAAAACGGCCGGAAGAGAATGCTGGCCTCTGCCGGCGAACTGCAGAAGG
GAAACGAACTGGCCCTGCCCTCCAAATATGTGAACTTCCTGTACCTGGCCAGCCACTATGAGAAGCTGAA
GGGCTCCCCCGAGGATAATGAGCAGAAACAGCTGTTTGTGGAACAGCACAAGCACTACCTGGACGAGATC
ATCGAGCAGATCAGCGAGTTCTCCAAGAGAGTGATCCTGGCCGACGCTAATCTGGACAAAGTGCTGTCCG
CCTACAACAAGCACCGGGATAAGCCCATCAGAGAGCAGGCCGAGAATATCATCCACCTGTTTACCCTGAC
CAATCTGGGAGCCCCTGCCGCCTTCAAGTACTTTGACACCACCATCGACCGGAAGAGGTACACCAGCACC
AAAGAGGTGCTGGACGCCACCCTGATCCACCAGAGCATCACCGGCCTGTACGAGACACGGATCGACCTGT
CTCAGCTGGGAGGTGACTCCGGCGGAAGCTCTGGTGGCAGCAAGCGGACCGCCGGCTCTTACCCATACGA
TGTTCCAGATTACGCTGACGGCTCTGAATTCGAGAGCCCTAAGAAGAAAAGAAAGGTGAGCGGAGGCTCT
AGCGGCGGAAGCACCCTGAACATTGAAGACGAGTATAGACTGCATGAAACAAGCAAGGAACCCGACGTGT
CCCTGGGCTCCACCTGGCTGTCCGACTTTCCCCAGGCCTGGGCCGAGACAGGAGGAATGGGCCTGGCCGT
GCGGCAGGCACCCCTGATCATCCCTCTGAAGGCCACCTCTACACCCGTGAGCATCAAGCAGTACCCTATG
TCTCAGGAGGCCAGACTGGGCATCAAGCCTCACATCCAGAGGCTGCTGGACCAGGGCATCCTGGTGCCAT
GCCAGAGCCCCTGGAACACACCACTGCTGCCCGTGAAGAAGCCAGGCACCAATGACTATAGACCCGTGCA
GGATCTGAGAGAGGTGAACAAGAGGGTGGAGGATATCCACCCCACCGTGCCCAACCCTTACAATCTGCTG
TCCGGCCTGCCCCCTTCTCACCAGTGGTATACAGTGCTGGACCTGAAGGATGCCTTCTTTTGTCTGAGAC
TGCACCCTACCAGCCAGCCACTGTTCGCCTTTGAGTGGAGGGACCCTGAGATGGGCATCTCTGGCCAGCT
GACCTGGACACGCCTGCCTCAGGGCTTCAAGAATAGCCCAACACTGTTTAACGAGGCCCTGCACCGCGAC
CTGGCAGATTTCCGGATCCAGCACCCAGATCTGATCCTGCTGCAGTACGTGGACGATCTGCTGCTGGCCG
CCACCAGCGAGCTGGATTGCCAGCAGGGAACACGCGCCCTGCTGCAGACCCTGGGAAACCTGGGATATAG
GGCATCCGCCAAGAAGGCCCAGATCTGTCAGAAGCAGGTGAAGTACCTGGGCTATCTGCTGAAGGAGGGC
CAGAGATGGCTGACAGAGGCCAGGAAGGAGACAGTGATGGGCCAGCCAACACCCAAGACCCCAAGACAGC
TGAGGGAGTTCCTGGGCAAAGCAGGATTTTGCAGGCTGTTCATCCCAGGATTCGCAGAGATGGCAGCACC
TCTGTACCCACTGACCAAGCCGGGCACCCTGTTTAATTGGGGCCCTGACCAGCAGAAGGCCTATCAGGAG
ATCAAGCAGGCCCTGCTGACAGCACCAGCCCTGGGCCTGCCAGACCTGACCAAGCCTTTCGAGCTGTTTG
TGGATGAGAAGCAGGGCTACGCCAAGGGCGTGCTGACCCAGAAGCTGGGACCATGGAGACGGCCCGTGGC
CTATCTGTCCAAGAAGCTGGACCCAGTGGCAGCAGGATGGCCACCATGCCTGAGGATGGTGGCAGCAATC
GCCGTGCTGACAAAGGATGCCGGCAAGCTGACCATGGGACAGCCACTGGTCATCCTGGCACCACACGCAG
TGGAGGCCCTGGTGAAGCAGCCTCCAGATCGCTGGCTGTCTAACGCCCGGATGACACACTACCAGGCCCT
GCTGCTGGACACCGATCGCGTGCAGTTTGGCCCTGTGGTGGCCCTGAATCCAGCCACCCTGCTGCCTCTG
CCAGAGGAGGGCCTGCAGCACAACTGTCTGGACATCCTGGCAGAGGCACACGGAACAAGGCCAGACCTGA
CCGATCAGCCCCTGCCTGACGCCGATCACACATGGTATACCGATGGAAGCTCCCTGCTGCAGGAGGGCCA
GAGGAAGGCAGGAGCAGCAGTGACCACAGAGACAGAAGTGATCTGGGCCAAGGCCCTGCCAGCAGGCACA
TCCGCCCAGCGGGCCGAGCTGATCGCCCTGACCCAGGCCCTGAAGATGGCCGAGGGCAAGAAGCTGAACG
TGTACACAGACTCCAGATATGCCTTCGCCACCGCACACATCCACGGAGAGATCTACAGGCGCCGGGGCTG
GCTGACCTCTGAGGGCAAGGAGATCAAGAACAAGGATGAGATCCTGGCCCTGCTGAAGGCCCTGTTTCTG
CCCAAGCGGCTGAGCATCATCCACTGTCCTGGACACCAGAAGGGACACTCCGCCGAGGCAAGGGGCAATC
GGATGGCCGACCAGGCCGCCAGAAAGGCTGCTATTACTGAAACTCCCGACACTTCCACTCTGCTGATTGA
AAACTCCTCCCCTTCTGGCGGCTCAACCGGTGGTGGTCCCGGGGGTGGTGCGGCCGCAGGCAGCGGAAGC
CCTAAGAAAAAACGAAAAGTTGGCAGCGGAAGCAAAAGGCCGGCGGCCACGAAAAAGGCCGGCCAGGCAA
AAAAGAAAAAGCTCGAGCACCACCACCACCACCACTGAGATCCGGCTGCTAACAAAGCCCGAAAGGAAGC
TGAGTTGGCTGCTGCCACCGCTGAGCAATAACTAGCATAACCCCTTGGGGCCTCTAAACGGGTCTTGAGG
GGTTTTTTGCTGAAAGGAGGAACTATATCCGGATTGGCGAATGGG
[124 nt withheld, positions 8166-8289]
C
[91 nt withheld, positions 8291-8381]
A
[49 nt withheld, positions 8383-8431]
CCTTTGACGTTGGAGTCCACGTTCTTT
[37 nt withheld, positions 8459-8495]
ACCCTATCTCGGTCTATTCTTTTGATTTATAAGGGATTTTGCCGATTTCGGCCTATTGGTTAAAAAATGA
GCTGATTTAACAAAAATTTAACGCGAATTTTAACAAAATATTAACGCTTACAATTTAGGTGGCACTTTTC
GGGGAAATGTGCGCGGAACCCCTATTTGTTTATTTTTCTAAATACATTCAAATATGTATCCGCTCATGAG
ACAATAACCCTGATAAATGCTTCAATAATATTGAAAAAGGAAGAGTATGAGTATTCAACATTTCCGTGTC
GCCCTTATTCCCTTTTTTGCGGCATTTTGCCTTCCTGTTTTTGCTCACCCAGAAACGCTGGTGAAAGTAA
AAGATGCTGAAGATCAGTTGGGTGCACGAGTGGGTTACATCGAACTGGATCTCAACAGCGGTAAGATCCT
TGAGAGTTTTCGCCCCGAAGAACGTTTTCCAATGATGAGCACTTTTAAAGTTCTGCTATGTGGCGCGGTA
TTATCCCGTATTGACGCCGGGCAAGAGCAACTCGGTCGCCGCATACACTATTCTCAGAATGACTTGGTTG
AGTACTCACCAGTCACAGAAAAGCATCTTACGGATGGCATGACAGTAAGAGAATTATGCAGTGCTGCCAT
AACCATGAGTGATAACACTGCGGCCAACTTACTTCTGACAACGATCGGAGGACCGAAGGAGCTAACCGCT
TTTTTGCACAACATGGGGGATCATGTAACTCGCCTTGATCGTTGGGAACCGGAGCTGAATGAAGCCATAC
CAAACGACGAGCGTGACACCACGATGCCTGCAGCAATGGCAACAACGTTGCGCAAACTATTAACTGGCGA
ACTACTTACTCTAGCTTCCCGGCAACAATTAATAGACTGGATGGAGGCGGATAAAGTTGCAGGACCACTT
CTGCGCTCGGCCCTTCCGGCTGGCTGGTTTATTGCTGATAAATCTGGAGCCGGTGAGCGTGGGTCTCGCG
GTATCATTGCAGCACTGGGGCCAGATGGTAAGCCCTCCCGTATCGTAGTTATCTACACGACGGGGAGTCA
GGCAACTATGGATGAACGAAATAGACAGATCGCTGAGATAGGTGCCTCACTGATTAAGCATTGGTAACTG
TCAGACCAAGTTTACTCATATATACTTTAGATTGATTTAAAACTTCATTTTTAATTTAAAAGGATCTAGG
TGAAGATCCTTTTTGATAATCTCATGACCAAAATCCCTTAACGTGAGTTTTCGTTCCACTGAGCGTCAGA
CCCCGTAGAAAAGATCAAAGGATCTTCTTGAGATCCTTTTTTTCTGCGCGTAATCTGCTGCTTGCAAACA
AAAAAACCACCGCTACCAGCGGTGGTTTGTTTGCCGGATCAAGAGCTACCAACTCTTTTTCCGAAGGTAA
CTGGCTTCAGCAGAGCGCAGATACCAAATACTGTCCTTCTAGTGTAGCCGTAGTTAGGCCACCACTTCAA
GAACTCTGTAGCACCGCCTACATACCTCGCTCTGCTAATCCTGTTACCAGTGGCTGCTGCCAGTGGCGAT
AAGTCGTGTCTTACCGGGTTGGACTCAAGACGATAGTTACCGGATAAGGCGCAGCGGTCGGGCTGAACGG
GGGGTTCGTGCACACAGCCCAGCTTGGAGCGAACGACCTACACCGAACTGAGATACCTACAGCGTGAGCT
ATGAGAAAGCGCCACGCTTCCCGAAGGGAGAAAGGCGGACAGGTATCCGGTAAGCGGCAGGGTCGGAACA
GGAGAGCGCACGAGGGAGCTTCCAGGGGGAAACGCCTGGTATCTTTATAGTCCTGTCGGGTTTCGCCACC
TCTGACTTGAGCGTCGATTTTTGTGATGCTCGTCAGGGGGGCGGAGCCTATGGAAAAACGCCAGCAACGC
GGCCTTTTTACGGTTCCTGGCCTTTTGCTGGCCTTTTGCTCACATGTTCTTTCCTGCGTTATCCCCTGAT
TCTGTGGATAACCGTATTACCGCCTTTGAGTGAGCTGATACCGCTCGCCGCAGCCGAACGACCGAGCGCA
GCGAGTCAGTGAGCGAGGAAGCGGAAGAGCGCCTGATGCGGTATTTTCTCCTTACGCATCTGTGCGGTAT
TTCACACCGCAATGGTGCACTCTCAGTACAATCTGCTCTGATGCCGCATAGTTAAGCCAGTATACACTCC
GCTATCGCTACGTGACTGGGTCATGGCTGCGCCCCGACACCCGCCAACACCCGCTGACGCGCCCTGACGG
GCTTGTCTGCTCCCGGCATCCGCTTACAGACAAGCTGTGACCGTCTCCGGGAGCTGCATGTGTCAGAGGT
TTTCACCGTCATCACCGAAACGCGCGAGGCAGCTGCGGTAAAGCTCATCAGCGTGGTCGTGAAGCGATTC
ACAGATGTCTGCCTGTTCATCCGCGTCCAGCTCGTTGAGTTTCTCCAGAAGCGTTAATGTCTGGCTTCTG
ATAAAGCGGGCCATGTTAAGGGCGGTTTTTTCCTGTTTGGTCACTGATGCCTCCGTGTAAGGGGGATTTC
TGTTCATGGGGGTAATGATACCGATGAAACGAGAGAGGATGCTCACGATACGGGTTACTGATGATGAACA
TGCCCGGTTACTGGAACGTTGTGAGGGTAAACAACTGGCGGTATGGATGCGGCGGGACCAGAGAAAAATC
ACTCAGGGTCAATGCCAGCGCTTCGTTAATACAGATGTAGGTGTTCCACAGGGTAGCCAGCAGCATCCTG
CGATGCAGATCCGGAACATAATGGTGCAGGGCGCTGACTTCCGCGTTTCCAGACTTTACGAAACACGGAA
ACCGAAGACCATTCATGTTGTTGCTCAGGTCGCAGACGTTTTGCAGCAGCAGTCGCTTCACGTTCGCTCG
CGTATCGGTGATTCATTCTGCTAACCAGTAAGGCAACCCCGCCAGCCTAGCCGGGTCCTCAACGACAGGA
GCACGATCATGCGCACCCGTGGGGCCGCCATGCCGGCGATAATGGCCTGCTTCTCGCCGAAACGTTTGGT
GGCGGGACCAGTGACGAAGGCTTGAGCGAGGGCGTGCAAGATTCCGAATACCGCAAGCGACAGGCCGATC
ATCGTCGCGCTCCAGCGAAAGCGGTCCTCGCCGAAAATGACCCAGAGCGCTGCCGGCACCTGTCCTACGA
GTTGCATGATAAAGAAGACAGTCATAAGTGCGGCGACGATAGTCATGCCCCGCGCCCACCGGAAGGAGCT
GACTGGGTTGAAGGCTCTCAAGGGCATCGGTCGAGATCCCGGTGCCTAATGAGTGAGCTAACTTACATTA
ATTGCGTTGCGCTCACTGCCCGCTTTCCAGTCGGGAAACCTGTCGTGCCAGCTGCATTAATGAATCGGCC
AACGCGCGGGGAGAGGCGGTTTGCGTATTGGGCGCCAGGGTGGTTTTT
Features (pLannotate 1.2.2; 23 found; start..end, strand, type, name):
    978..1055    -  promoter       lacI promoter: lacI
   1063..1342    -  CDS            TcR (fragment): tetracycline efflux protein; tet; confers resistance to tetracycline
   1364..1382    +  promoter       T7 promoter: promoter for bacteriophage T7 RNA polymerase
   1383..1407    +  protein_bind   lac operator: The lac repressor binds to the lac operator to inhibit transcription in E. coli. This inhibition can be relieved by adding lactose or isopropyl-β-D-thiogalactopyranoside (IPTG). lac repressor encoded by lacI
   1422..1444    +  RBS            RBS: efficient ribosome binding site from bacteriophage T7 gene 10 (Olins and Rangwala, 1989)
   1452..1484    +  CDS            T7 tag (gene 10 leader): leader peptide from bacteriophage T7 gene 10 promotes efficient translation in E. coli
   1587..5688    +  CDS            dCas9 (fragment): catalytically dead mutant of the Cas9 endonuclease from the Streptococcus pyogenes Type II CRISPR/Cas system RNA-guided DNA-binding protein that lacks endonuclease activity due to the D10A mutation in the RuvC catalytic domain and the N863A mutation in the HNH catalytic domain
   5730..5756    +  CDS            3xHA (fragment): three tandem HA epitope tags
   5823..7853    +  CDS            gag-pol (fragment): POL_MLVMS - Experimental evidence at protein level: Swiss-Prot protein existence level 1. [Integrase]: Catalyzes viral DNA integration into the host chromosome, by performing a series of DNA cutting and joining reactions. This enzyme activity takes place after virion entry into a cell and reverse transcription of the RNA genome in dsDNA. The first step in the integration process is 3' processing. This step requires a complex comprising the viral genome, matrix protein and integrase. This complex is called the pre-integration complex (PIC). The integrase protein removes 2 nucleotides from each
   7944..7991    +  CDS            nucleoplasmin NLS: bipartite nuclear localization signal from nucleoplasmin
   7998..8015    +  CDS            9xHis (fragment): 9xHis affinity tag
   8025..8074    +  CDS            SET1 (fragment): solubility-enhancement tag derived from T7 phage gene 10B
   8082..8129    +  terminator     T7 terminator: transcription terminator for bacteriophage T7 RNA polymerase
   8166..8594    +  rep_origin     f1 ori (sequence partly withheld): f1 bacteriophage origin of replication; arrow indicates direction of (+) strand synthesis
   8647..8751    +  promoter       AmpR promoter: bla
   8752..9612    +  CDS            AmpR: β-lactamase; bla; confers resistance to ampicillin, carbenicillin, and related antibiotics
   9783..10371   +  rep_origin     ori: high-copy-number ColE1/pMB1/pBR322/pUC origin of replication
  10557..10696   -  misc_feature   bom: basis of mobility region from pBR322
  10798..10989   -  CDS            rop: Rop protein, which maintains plasmids at low copy number; rop
  11006..11386   +  CDS            YPB1_ECOLX: Protein predicted: Swiss-Prot protein existence level 4. From Escherichia coli.
  11458..11749   -  CDS            TcR (fragment): tetracycline efflux protein; tet; confers resistance to tetracycline
  11764..11785   -  protein_bind   CAP binding site: CAP binding activates transcription in the presence of cAMP. E. coli catabolite activator protein
  11798..977     -  CDS            lacI (across the origin): lac repressor; lacI; The lac repressor binds to the lac operator to inhibit transcription in E. coli. This inhibition can be relieved by adding lactose or isopropyl-β-D-thiogalactopyranoside (IPTG).
