[The description below was written by a language model from this plasmid's Addgene catalogue record and pLannotate feature annotations shown in this document.]
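Description:
PE-Max-pet21A is a bacterial expression plasmid of about 11.9 kb, built on the pET-21a backbone for producing the PEmax prime editor protein in E. coli. It is propagated through a ColE1/pBR322-type origin accompanied by the bom region and the rop gene, which keeps copy number low, consistent with the catalogue entry. Selection is by ampicillin via the β-lactamase gene. An f1 origin is also present, and the short tetracycline-resistance fragments in the annotation are non-functional remnants of the pBR322 lineage.

The roughly 6.5 kb insert sits in the standard pET expression cassette: a T7 promoter followed by a lac operator, the T7 gene 10 ribosome binding site and the T7 tag leader, closed by the T7 terminator. The plasmid-borne lacI gene supplies repressor, so transcription depends on a host providing T7 RNA polymerase and is induced with IPTG. The open reading frame consists of a Streptococcus pyogenes Cas9-derived domain followed by a linker region and a Moloney murine leukemia virus pol segment corresponding to the reverse transcriptase. The automated annotation labels the Cas9 portion as a dCas9 fragment and the linker as a partial HA tag, but these are similarity matches; prime editors generally use a Cas9 nickase, and the record does not list the specific mutations. A bipartite nucleoplasmin nuclear localization signal and a C-terminal His tag from the backbone follow, the latter allowing affinity purification.

According to the record, the plasmid serves to express prime editor protein in bacteria. The associated publication concerns improving prime editing efficiency through pegRNA design.
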