Addgene plasmid #204471: PE-Max-pet21A
Purpose: Expression plasmid for PE protein in bacteria.
Depositing lab: Scot Wolfe. Depositing organization: University of Massachusetts, Worcester. Publication: Reducing the inherent auto-inhibitory interaction within the pegRNA enhances prime editing efficiency. Ponnienselvan K, Liu P, Nyalile T, Oikemus S, Maitland SA, Lawson ND, Luban J, Wolfe SA. Nucleic Acids Res. 2023 May 29:gkad456. doi: 10.1093/nar/gkad456. PubMed 37246708.
Backbone
  Vector backbone: pet21A
  Backbone manufacturer: NA
  Backbone size w/o insert (bp): 5500
  Total vector size (bp): 11907
  Vector type: Bacterial Expression, CRISPR
Growth in bacteria
  Bacterial resistance: Ampicillin, 100 μg/mL
  Growth temperature: 37°C
  Growth strain: DH5alpha
  Copy number: Low Copy
Gene/Insert
  Gene/Insert name: Prime editor (alt name: PEmax)
  Species: bacteria
  Insert size (bp): 6499
  Tag / fusion protein: His-tag (C terminal on backbone)
Terms and licenses: Academic/Nonprofit Terms; Industry Terms: Not Available to Industry
How to cite: PE-Max-pet21A was a gift from Scot Wolfe (Addgene plasmid # 204471 ; http://n2t.net/addgene:204471 ; RRID:Addgene_204471)
